>Addgene plasmid #202776 | pWR76 | addgene full sequence | sequence record 417311 | Addgene NGS Result
CCAATGATACCGGTGCGATCGTGGGCCCTAGTACTTCCCTCGAGCCGTACACTTATTGTTAACTATGAAA
CATATACTTATGGACAAGGTTCACTGATTTGGACTGAAAAGCAAAAACGAGAAATGAGTCAACGTCTGAG
ATCAATCCCTAGACCACCCGGGAAGGTCATGTGTTTCATGAAGTACGATAAGGTTGGTAACCGATTGACT
CATTGGTTCGTGGCGGAGAAGTACGCAGAGTAAAACCGGGGCCGATTCGTGGTAAATTCTGGAATGATCC
AGAGGCGCGACATTTATGCAGACAATTTGTGTTTTGTCGCAAACGATGTTATAGCGAAATTTTTCACTCT
GTCAGATAAATGGATTTTGTCAAAAGGGGGAAGTAGAAGGAGAATGGGCCCGAGATGTTCTGCCAAATTC
TCAGTAGCATAATGTGAAAGAAGCCCTTACATTGTCCAGCCTCTGGCATCATTAAAAACCGTAGCGGAAA
CCAATTGTCTCTGTTCTTCCCTGGCACACCCTGGTAGCCCCACCCAGTTGTAGTACATCTCACACGCTGG
CAACTTGGGACAATCAGCAACTTTTTTTTCTTTTAATTTTTTCAGCGCGACATTTTGCCTCTTCTGCGAG
AACAGACTTTTTCACCTCCATCTCACCCCCCTTTGCACTTATATAAATTGGACCAGTTCCTCCCATTGTA
GAAAAAATTTTGCTGGACCTTTTTCTCTTTTTTTTGTCCTTTAGTTTCATACAATCTAAGTCTATCTACA
TGTACAATGGGTAAAAAGCCTGAACTCACCGCGACCTCTGTCGAGAAGTTTTTGATCGAAAAGTTCGACA
GCGTCTCCGACTTGATGCAGCTCTCGGAGGGCGAAGAATCTCGTGCTTTCAGCTTCGATGTAGGAGGGCG
TGGATATGTCTTGCGGGTAAATAGCTGCGCCGATGGTTTCTACAAAGATCGTTATGTTTATCGGCACTTT
GCATCGGCCGCGCTCCCGATTCCGGAAGTGCTTGACATTGGGGAGTTCAGCGAGAGCTTGACCTATTGCA
TCTCCCGCCGTGCACAGGGTGTCACGTTGCAAGACTTGCCTGAAACCGAATTGCCCGCTGTTTTGCAGCC
GGTCGCGGAGGCCATGGATGCGATCGCTGCGGCCGATCTTAGCCAGACGAGCGGGTTCGGCCCATTCGGA
CCGCAAGGAATCGGTCAATACACTACATGGCGTGATTTCATTTGCGCGATTGCTGATCCCCATGTGTATC
ACTGGCAAACTGTGATGGACGACACCGTCAGTGCGTCCGTCGCGCAGGCTCTCGATGAGTTGATGCTTTG
GGCCGAGGACTGCCCCGAAGTCCGGCACCTCGTGCACGCGGATTTCGGCTCCAACAATGTCTTGACGGAC
AATGGCCGCATAACAGCGGTCATTGACTGGAGCGAGGCGATGTTCGGGGATTCCCAATACGAGGTCGCCA
ACATCTTCTTCTGGAGGCCGTGGTTGGCTTGTATGGAGCAGCAGACGCGCTACTTCGAGCGGAGGCATCC
GGAGCTTGCAGGATCGCCACGGCTCCGGGCGTATATGCTCCGCATTGGTCTTGACCAACTCTATCAGAGC
TTGGTTGACGGCAATTTCGATGATGCAGCTTGGGCGCAGGGTCGATGCGACGCAATCGTCCGATCCGGAG
CCGGGACTGTCGGGCGTACACAAATCGCCCGCAGAAGCGCGGCCGTCTGGACCGATGGCTGTGTAGAAGT
ACTCGCCGATAGTGGAAACCGACGCCCCAGCACTCGTCCGAGGGCAAAGGAATAAGCGGCCGCTAACCAC
TTGCAAAATCCTTTGTATTCTTGTTCTGCAAACATTTTGTCCAATCTCTTATCTTTCTACGATGTTGAAG
AACATACATTTTTGTTAGTCCAGCTTGTTATCCTTTTTTTATTAAATAAAAAATTTTATTGTTAAAGTTG
TTTTTCTTCTTTGTCTGTCCTGTTTTAACTCATATATATTCTATATATTACAGAAAGAAAGTAGATCATC
TAAAATAAACATTTATTTGATGAGACAAAGTAGGTTTTTTAGAATACAATGTAGCATCCTCTAATATACA
ATAGAGTTGTTTTATAAAAGCGATACATTTAATATTATGACAGGACTGGTGAAGTGTATAGAATTGTGCT
AATCTGGCAAACGAACCCAAGAAGACGTTAAAGCAAATAGTGCATTTTGTATTACAATCAAGTTCGTCGA
CCATGCATTAGATCTTGCATGCCTCTAGAACCTAGGTGGCGCCACAGCTGTGGATCCTCGTTAGTATTTC
CGTGAAGGCAGCCATTGTGAAAATTGAACATCACCTGAGGTATTTTAGCCACCAGAAGCGGCGGTACGGA
AGAAAGTGTGTACGATGGTTGGTGGTGGAATTGCGTGCATGCCTGATGGGGCAATATTAATTAGATAGAG
CTTTGGTGATATTAGTGGATAATAGAATTCACAGAGAAGACATCAGGAGCAATTTCCAAGAGCCATTGAT
GATGTAATTGCCCCAACAGCAAGATTCAGATCTGACAATTGACCACCGTTTTGTAGAAGCAAAAAATCGT
AGATTATCACCAAGAGGGTTTTTCACCGAACCAGCAAATAGAAACTATGCCGTAGAACTCGCCCAGGCTT
TTTTGCTAGCACTTTCCAGCAGTAGAACCGTCCAATTAAGTCAACAGGAACCATTGAGGTCGAGCCCAAC
CACCTGAACCCCCTCACGGTCGTGTCCCTATTATTGATCCAGAGGGTGCCAGTTTCGGTAGCCAATATTG
GTTCATGGGTTTCTATGGCCCGGAGTGAGTTTGCAGGTTGGCCCCGGCGCCGTCTGCAGGATGGGAGTTA
TAGCGGCCAAACTTCACATTTCGAAATCCTGCTGCAGCCAATCTGAAGAATTAATATAAATTCGTGTCGA
ATCGCCGTCTGTGAAATTTCAGTACTTGATTTTCTTTTCTTCTTCTTTTTCTCTTTTGTTTCTTCAGAAT
CAATACACATTTTTTCTTCCCTATAAACAATTCATCGGTACCATGGTTTCAAAAGGTGAAGAAGATAATA
TGGCTATTATTAAAGAATTTATGAGATTTAAAGTTCATATGGAAGGTTCAGTTAATGGTCATGAATTTGA
AATTGAAGGTGAAGGTGAAGGTAGACCATATGAAGGTACTCAAACTGCTAAATTGAAAGTTACTAAAGGT
GGTCCATTACCATTTGCTTGGGATATTTTGTCACCACAATTTATGTATGGTTCAAAAGCTTATGTTAAAC
ATCCAGCTGATATTCCAGATTATTTAAAATTGTCATTTCCAGAAGGTTTTAAATGGGAAAGAGTTATGAA
TTTTGAAGATGGTGGTGTTGTTACTGTTACTCAAGATTCATCATTACAAGATGGTGAATTTATTTATAAA
GTTAAATTGAGAGGTACTAATTTTCCATCAGATGGTCCAGTTATGCAAAAAAAAACTATGGGTTGGGAAG
CTTCATCAGAAAGAATGTATCCAGAAGATGGTGCTTTAAAAGGTGAAATTAAACAAAGATTGAAGTTAAA
AGATGGTGGTCATTATGATGCTGAAGTTAAAACTACTTATAAAGCTAAAAAACCAGTTCAATTACCAGGT
GCTTATAATGTTAATATTAAATTGGATATTACTTCACATAATGAAGATTATACTATTGTTGAACAATATG
AAAGAGCTGAAGGTAGACATTCAACTGGTGGTATGGATGAATTATATAAATAACTTAAGCATTTTAGACA
AGTGCCTATTTATTCAGATTGATTTTTTATATTGAATATGGATGTTGATTACGACTTGTGTTACGAAGCA
TGAACATGTGATTTGAAAAAGTGTTTACGAATAAAAGAACTTTTTTTGCAACCGTTGCTAGTTGAAGTGT
AGACTCTGAATGCGAAGGGTTGCAAATGTGCCCAGTAGAAAAAATATTCCATATTTTTCTGAACTTAATT
CAATGAAATACGAGTATTACTACAACTGCCAATATCGGAACAATTTAACGAGAGCAAGCTATATAAAATG
AATGTTCATTTACACAAGCTAGAACCAAAACTTGAATTAAAATTTAACATAACTAAATGTAACTAGATAA
AAGAGAGACATAACCAAACGTTCAGAAGGCAGAAGAATTCAGTTAACTCCTGCAGGAATCGATTGGCCGG
CCTCACGTGGACGCGTTATTAATCGTTTAAACCTACGTAACCGCGGCTTAATTAAAGCTAGCCAGCGCTT
GAGCTCAGTATAGGATATGGTGATTTAGCAAAATATGCCTCTGTTTTTTTGGTAAGTTGTAGTAATTCGG
AATTTTTCGCAACTTTTCCAGAAATCGCTTTATGCCAAACATATTATACGCAAATTATTTATAATCATGT
AATATGTTAAGTCTCTGGAATTTCATGTCAGCAGTGAAACGAAGTTGCACAGTCTATAGCACCCTTAACG
CTGAAGTATTGACTAAATGTGTCTATTTTTCTCTTCGTACATTTTAGTCAGATTGTCGAAATCTAAATCT
CTACAGGCTGCAACCAAAGACATCTTGCTGATTCGTATCTCATTTCTAACTCAGCAAAATTTTATTATCC
AGCAGACAACAATTATCTCCTTTCTTACATGATACTTAGACTTCTAATCTCCTAGTGGATAAGAAAAATA
AATCCAAAGAATGGAAAATGTAAAGCTGCGCTGGTGATGTCCGCTAAGGTCATAAACTCAAGCTACATTG
CGTCGAATATTTTGCTACGATTGCTCAGAAATAAAATCCATTGTATATCATGAGGGTCAATAATAATAAT
AATCAACGAGTCCGATTGCTGAACCACCCAATAAATATCAATCATGGTCTTACAAGCAAACACAACATAC
AATAATTATCGGGGCGGTCCAACAATGTCGGCTCGACTTGTACTGTATGCACCTAGCGTTTTTCATCTGG
CATTTATCCGAGTACCCCTAAACGCTAAAGCGTAGAGAATAATGTAACCTTATCTTGCCGGAGCAACTAA
CAATCGCCTTGAACACAAACTGGGTTGCTCCCCTGTTCTCGAAGTCGAAGAGTAGCTCCTTCTAGCTCCA
GTGAAAATGTACAGATACGCAGAGATGGTGACTGTACCTAAACAGACTCCGTTTGCACCTACTCCGTCAG
AACAATAGCTCTACAATAAAGCCTCCCACCACGCTCCACTTACATATGCATATGCACATACATTGTAAGA
GAAGTATGTTGGCCATGTAGACACAAACAAGATGTCGGCGACCTACAGATTCTTTTATCCAGCCAATGGA
GAGAGAAGGTACTTGTCAGAGAAGAATGCATGCACCGGGAAATAATGCGGTGTCTGGGGCTTTTGGATGA
GTTAAAATACTTCTGACCTTGTAGACACCGCAGAGAGCTCCATCGGAAAGAACATGTGAGCAAAAGGCCA
GCAAAAGGCCAGGAACCGTAAAAAGGCCGCGTTGCTGGCGTTTTTCCATAGGCTCCGCCCCCCTGACGAG
CATCACAAAAATCGACGCTCAAGTCAGAGGTGGCGAAACCCGACAGGACTATAAAGATACCAGGCGTTTC
CCCCTGGAAGCTCCCTCGTGCGCTCTCCTGTTCCGACCCTGCCGCTTACCGGATACCTGTCCGCCTTTCT
CCCTTCGGGAAGCGTGGCGCTTTCTCATAGCTCACGCTGTAGGTATCTCAGTTCGGTGTAGGTCGTTCGC
TCCAAGCTGGGCTGTGTGCACGAACCCCCCGTTCAGCCCGACCGCTGCGCCTTATCCGGTAACTATCGTC
TTGAGTCCAACCCGGTAAGACACGACTTATCGCCACTGGCAGCAGCCACTGGTAACAGGATTAGCAGAGC
GAGGTATGTAGGCGGTGCTACAGAGTTCTTGAAGTGGTGGCCTAACTACGGCTACACTAGAAGAACAGTA
TTTGGTATCTGCGCTCTGCTGAAGCCAGTTACCTTCGGAAAAAGAGTTGGTAGCTCTTGATCCGGCAAAC
AAACCACCGCTGGTAGCGGTGGTTTTTTTGTTTGCAAGCAGCAGATTACGCGCAGAAAAAAAGGATCTCA
AGAAGATCCTTTGATCTTTTCTACGGGGTCTGACGCTCAGTGGAACGAAAACTCACGTTAAGGGATTTTG
GTCATGAGATTATCAAAAAGGATCTTCACCTAGATCCTTTTAAATTAAAAATGAAGTTTTAAATCAATCT
AAAGTATATATGAGTAAACTTGGTCTGACAGTTACCAATGCTTAATCAGTGAGGCACCTATCTCAGCGAT
CTGTCTATTTCGTTCATCCATAGTTGCCTGACTCCCCGTCGTGTAGATAACTACGATACGGGAGGGCTTA
CCATCTGGCCCCAGTGCTGCAATGATACCGCGAGACCCACGCTCACCGGCTCCAGATTTATCAGCAATAA
ACCAGCCAGCCGGAAGGGCCGAGCGCAGAAGTGGTCCTGCAACTTTATCCGCCTCCATCCAGTCTATTAA
TTGTTGCCGGGAAGCTAGAGTAAGTAGTTCGCCAGTTAATAGTTTGCGCAACGTTGTTGCCATTGCTACA
GGCATCGTGGTGTCACGCTCGTCGTTTGGTATGGCTTCATTCAGCTCCGGTTCCCAACGATCAAGGCGAG
TTACATGATCCCCCATGTTGTGCAAAAAAGCGGTTAGCTCCTTCGGTCCTCCGATCGTTGTCAGAAGTAA
GTTGGCCGCAGTGTTATCACTCATGGTTATGGCAGCACTGCATAATTCTCTTACTGTCATGCCATCCGTA
AGATGCTTTTCTGTGACTGGTGAGTACTCAACCAAGTCATTCTGAGAATAGTGTATGCGGCGACCGAGTT
GCTCTTGCCCGGCGTCAATACGGGATAATACCGCGCCACATAGCAGAACTTTAAAAGTGCTCATCATTGG
AAAACGTTCTTCGGGGCGAAAACTCTCAAGGATCTTACCGCTGTTGAGATCCAGTTCGATGTAACCCACT
CGTGCACCCAACTGATCTTCAGCATCTTTTACTTTCACCAGCGTTTCTGGGTGAGCAAAAACAGGAAGGC
AAAATGCCGCAAAAAAGGGAATAAGGGCGACACGGAAATGTTGAATACTCATACTCTTCCTTTTTCAATA
TTATTGAAGCATTTATCAGGGTTATTGTCTCATGAGCGGATACATATTTGAATGTATTTAGAAAAATAAA
CAAATAGGGGTTCCGCGCACATTTCCCCGAAAAGTGCCACCTGACGTC
Features (pLannotate 1.2.2; 5 found; start..end, strand, type, name):
    783..1804    +  CDS            HygR (fragment): hygromycin B phosphotransferase confers resistance to hygromycin
   3053..3760    +  CDS            mCherry: mCherry is a basic (constitutively fluorescent) red fluorescent protein published in 2004, derived from Discosoma sp.. It is reported to be a very rapidly-maturing monomer with low acid sensitivity.
   5503..6091    -  rep_origin     ori: high-copy-number ColE1/pMB1/pBR322/pUC origin of replication
   6262..7122    -  CDS            AmpR: β-lactamase; bla; confers resistance to ampicillin, carbenicillin, and related antibiotics
   7123..7227    -  promoter       AmpR promoter: bla
