[The description below was written by a language model from this plasmid's Addgene catalogue record and pLannotate feature annotations shown in this document.]
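Description:
pWR76 is an episomal yeast expression plasmid that serves as a red fluorescent reporter in Scheffersomyces stipitis. It was built from the pWR9 backbone by replacing that plasmid's codon-optimised bioluminescence coding sequence (coCBG) with a red fluorescent protein coding sequence. The catalogue lists it at about 7.2 kb, and the sequenced record is 7,258 nt. It is a shuttle vector. In E. coli it is maintained through a high-copy ColE1/pUC-type origin and selected with ampicillin via the bla gene and its native promoter. In S. stipitis it replicates autonomously, without integrating, through a roughly 1.1 kb ARS taken from S. stipitis chromosome 1.

The yeast portion carries two expression cassettes built from native S. stipitis regulatory elements. In the first, the TEF1 promoter drives coHPH, a synthetic codon-optimised hygromycin B phosphotransferase gene, followed by the ACT1 terminator; this cassette provides dominant hygromycin selection, which suits wild-type strains that lack auxotrophic markers. In the second, the TDH3 promoter drives coCherry (also called yEmRFP), a yeast-adapted mCherry variant, followed by the ADH2 terminator. The reporter coding sequence sits between retained KpnI and AflII sites, so it can in principle be exchanged for another one.

The automated feature table identifies only the hygromycin resistance and mCherry coding sequences and the bacterial elements. The S. stipitis promoters, terminators and ARS are known from the catalogue fields alone. The plasmid belongs to a toolset for genetic modification of wild-type S. stipitis, in which it provides a fluorescent readout of plasmid presence and gene expression.
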