Addgene plasmid #202776: pWR76
Purpose: episomal fluorescent reporter plasmid for S. stipitis
Depositing lab: J. Brian Robertson. Depositing organization: Middle Tennessee State University. Publication: BLINCAR: a reusable bioluminescent and Cas9-based genetic toolset for repeatedly modifying wild-type Scheffersomyces stipitis. Reichard WD, Smith SE, Robertson JB. mSphere. 2023 Aug 24;8(4):e0022423. doi: 10.1128/msphere.00224-23. Epub 2023 Jun 22. PubMed 37345937.
Backbone
  Vector backbone: pWR9
  Backbone manufacturer: Robertson
  Total vector size (bp): 7237
  Modifications to backbone: coCBG bioluminescence cds in pWR9 was replaced with coCherry red fluorescence cds
  Vector type: Yeast Expression
  Selectable markers: Hygromycin
Growth in bacteria
  Bacterial resistance: Ampicillin, 100 μg/mL
  Growth temperature: 37°C
  Growth strain: DH5alpha
  Copy number: High Copy
Gene/Insert 1
  Gene/Insert name: TEF1 promoter (S. stipitis)
  Species: S. stipitis (yeast)
  Insert size (bp): 726
  Entrez Gene: TEF1 (a.k.a. PICST_65303)
Gene/Insert 2
  Gene/Insert name: coHPH
  Species: Synthetic
  Insert size (bp): 1029
Gene/Insert 3
  Gene/Insert name: ACT1 terminator (S. stipitis)
  Species: S. stipitis (yeast)
  Insert size (bp): 400
Gene/Insert 4
  Gene/Insert name: TDH3 promoter (S. stipitis)
  Species: S. stipitis (yeast)
  Insert size (bp): 749
Gene/Insert 5
  Gene/Insert name: coCherry (alt name: yEmRFP)
  Insert size (bp): 711
  Cloning method: Restriction Enzyme; 5′ cloning site KpnI (not destroyed); 3′ cloning site AflII (not destroyed)
  Sequencing primers: 5′ TTCACATTTCGAAATCCTG; 3′ GCATTCAGAGTCTACACTTC
Gene/Insert 6
  Gene/Insert name: ADH2 terminator (S. stipitis)
  Species: S. stipitis (yeast)
  Insert size (bp): 374
Gene/Insert 7
  Gene/Insert name: ARS from S. stipitis chromosome 1
  Species: S. stipitis (yeast)
  Insert size (bp): 1148
Resource information
  A portion of this plasmid was derived from a plasmid made by: coCherry that is in pWR76 (also called yEmRFP) was provided by Neta Dean (Stony Brook U) published in Keppler-Ross, S., Noffz, C., Dean, N. (2008). A new purple fluorescent color marker for genetic studies in Saccharomyces cerevisiae and Candida albicans. Genetics, 179(1), 705–710.
Terms and licenses: Academic/Nonprofit Terms; Industry Terms: Not Available to Industry
How to cite: pWR76 was a gift from J. Brian Robertson (Addgene plasmid # 202776 ; http://n2t.net/addgene:202776 ; RRID:Addgene_202776)
